>Addgene plasmid #61535 | TetO-FUW-Hes3 | addgene partial sequence | sequence record 102400 | WPRE-R 5'-CATAGCGTAAAAGGAGCAACA-3'
TTTTGTAATCCAGAGGTTGATTATCGATAAGCTTGATATCGAATTCTCACCACGGTCGCCACACGCGAAA
CCCGGGTCTCGTACTCTCGGCCTGGCAGTTTGATGCAGGATGTGGTGCCACAACATCGGTGGAAGACTCA
AGGAGACCTCCAGGGAGAGGGAGCGGGGACTGCGGGGAGTGGGAGCCACCTGCAGCGCGACTGGGGGCCC
AGATGGCCGGGAGGCAAGGGTTGAGAACAGAGGTCGCCTGTGGGTTGGCGCTGTCCGTGGTGCTGCCTTC
CCTGCGCTGGAGCAGCAAGGGGCAGCGCAGGCCGCTGTCTCCCTCTCCGGGCCGAAGCCTCTGGCTCACG
CCACGCAAGCCGCCTTGGAAGCCGGACGGGTAGTCCACCCCACTGGGTACTGGCCAGAGTCCTTGCAGTG
AGTTCTGGAGGCTTCTCATGTACTTAACACTCAGCTCCAGGATATCGGCCTTCTCCAGCTTTCGTTTCCG
TATCTGATGTGAGTAGTGTCTCTCCAGAAGAGACCTCAGCTGCTCCAGTGACACGTTGATGCGTGCACGG
CGCTTCTTCTCCATGGTGGCGGCGAATTCGGGGCCGCGGAGGCTGGATCGGTCCCGGTGTCTTCTATGGA
GGTCAAAACAGCGTGGATGGCGTCTCCAGGCGATCTGACGGTTCACTAAACGAGCTCTGCTTA
