>Addgene plasmid #61535 | TetO-FUW-Hes3 | addgene partial sequence | sequence record 102410 | LNCX 5'-AGCTCGTTTAGTGAACCGTCAGATC-3'
TTTTGACCTCCATAGAAGACACCGGGGACCGATCCAGCCTCCGCGGCCCCGAATTCGCCGCCACCATGGA
GAAGAAGCGCCGTGCACGCATCAACGTGTCACTGGAGCAGCTGAGGTCTCTTCTGGAGAGACACTACTCA
CATCAGATACGGAAACGAAAGCTGGAGAAGGCCGATATCCTGGAGCTGAGTGTTAAGTACATGAGAAGCC
TCCAGAACTCACTGCAAGGACTCTGGCCAGTACCCAGTGGGGTGGACTACCCGTCCGGCTTCCAAGGCGG
CTTGCGTGGCGTGAGCCAGAGGCTTCGGCCCGGAGAGGGAGACAGCGGCCTGCGCTGCCCCTTGCTGCTC
CAGCGCAGGGAAGGCAGCACCACGGACAGCGCCAACCCACAGGCGACCTCTGTTCTCAACCCTTGCCTCC
CGGCCATCTGGGCCCCCAGTCGCGCTGCAGGTGGCTCCCACTCCCCGCAGTCCCCGCTCCCTCTCCCTGG
AGGTCTCCTTGAGTCTTCCACCGATG
