[The description below was written by a language model from this plasmid's Addgene catalogue record.]
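Description:
TetO-FUW-Hes3 is a lentiviral mammalian expression plasmid built on the TetO-FUW backbone, carrying the mouse Hes3 gene (also known as Hes-3 or bHLHb43), which encodes a basic helix-loop-helix transcription factor of the Hairy/Enhancer of split family. The insert of about 1 kb was placed into the roughly 8.4 kb backbone by restriction cloning at an EcoRI site that is retained on both sides, giving a total plasmid of about 9.4 kb. Because the same enzyme flanks the insert at both ends, the cloning was not inherently directional. In bacteria the plasmid is maintained at high copy under ampicillin selection, and a recombination-deficient strain is the recorded host, as is common for lentiviral plasmids whose repeated long terminal repeats can be unstable.

No feature table accompanies the record, so the promoter and viral elements are not explicitly listed. The backbone name indicates a tetracycline operator-controlled version of the FUW lentiviral transfer vector. In such designs the transgene is driven by a tetracycline-responsive promoter and is expressed only when a tetracycline transactivator such as rtTA is supplied separately and doxycycline is present. No epitope tag, reporter or mammalian selection marker is stated. As a transfer vector, it would be packaged into lentiviral particles using helper plasmids supplied in trans, then integrated into target cells for stable delivery.

The stated purpose is expression of Hes3 in mammalian cells. The associated publication concerns direct lineage conversion of adult mouse liver cells and B lymphocytes into neural stem cells, which suggests the construct served as one of the transcription factor vectors used in those reprogramming experiments.
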