Addgene plasmid #61535: TetO-FUW-Hes3
Purpose: Expresses Hes3 in mammalian cells
Depositing lab: Rudolf Jaenisch. Depositing organization: Whitehead Institute for Biomedical Research. Publication: Direct Lineage Conversion of Adult Mouse Liver Cells and B Lymphocytes to Neural Stem Cells. Cassady JP, D'Alessio AC, Sarkar S, Dani VS, Fan ZP, Ganz K, Roessler R, Sur M, Young RA, Jaenisch R. Stem Cell Reports. 2014 Nov 6. pii: S2213-6711(14)00307-5. doi: 10.1016/j.stemcr.2014.10.001. PubMed 25454632.
Backbone
  Vector backbone: TetO-FUW
  Backbone size w/o insert (bp): 8376
  Total vector size (bp): 9369
  Vector type: Mammalian Expression, Lentiviral
Growth in bacteria
  Bacterial resistance: Ampicillin, 100 μg/mL
  Growth temperature: 37°C
  Growth strain: Stbl3
  Copy number: High Copy
Gene/Insert
  Gene/Insert name: Hes3
  Species: M. musculus (mouse)
  Insert size (bp): 993
  Entrez Gene: Hes3 (a.k.a. Hes-3, bHLHb43)
  Cloning method: Restriction Enzyme; 5′ cloning site EcoRI (not destroyed); 3′ cloning site EcoRI (not destroyed)
  Sequencing primers: 5′ AAGACCACCGCACAGCAAGC; 3′ TTCCGCCGTGGCAATAGGGA
Terms and licenses: Academic/Nonprofit Terms; Industry Terms: Not Available to Industry
How to cite: TetO-FUW-Hes3 was a gift from Rudolf Jaenisch (Addgene plasmid # 61535 ; http://n2t.net/addgene:61535 ; RRID:Addgene_61535)
